Addgene plasmid #248294: pCMV-EGFP-CRY2-STIM1(318-450)
Purpose: An expression construct encoding a CRY2-fused truncated STIM1 fragment (a.a.318–450).
Depositing lab: Sangkyu Lee. Depositing organization: Institute for Basic Science. Publication: AAV-compatible optogenetic tools for activating endogenous calcium channels in vivo. Kook YH, Lee H, Lee J, Jeong Y, Rho J, Heo WD, Lee S. Mol Brain. 2023 Oct 17;16(1):73. doi: 10.1186/s13041-023-01061-7. PubMed 37848907.
Backbone
  Vector backbone: pCMV
  Backbone manufacturer: Clontech
  Backbone size w/o insert (bp): 3947
  Total vector size (bp): 6670
Growth in bacteria
  Bacterial resistance: Kanamycin, 50 μg/mL
  Growth temperature: 37°C
  Growth strain: DH5alpha
  Copy number: High Copy
Gene/Insert
  Gene/Insert name: CRY2-fused truncated STIM1 fragment (a.a.318–450) (alt name: STIM1)
  Insert size (bp): 2724
  Mutation: deleted amino acids 1-317,451-685
  Entrez Gene: STIM1 (a.k.a. D11S4896E, GOK, IMD10, STRMK, TAM, TAM1)
  Promoter: CMV
  Tag / fusion protein: EGFP (N terminal on insert)
  Cloning method: Restriction Enzyme; 5′ cloning site EcoR1 (not destroyed); 3′ cloning site BamH1 (not destroyed)
  Sequencing primers: 5′ CMV-F; 3′ SV40-pAR
Terms and licenses: Academic/Nonprofit Terms; Industry Terms: Not Available to Industry
Depositor comments: CRY2(E281A) MKMDKKTIVWFRRDLRIEDNPALAAAAHEGSVFPVFIWCPEEEGQFYPGRASRWWMKQSLAHLSQSLKALGSDLTLIKTHNTISAILDCIRVTGATKVVFNHLYDPVSLVRDHTVKEKLVERGISVQSYNGDLLYEPWEIYCEKGKPFTSFNSYWKKCLDMSIESVMLPPPWRLMPITAAAEAIWACSIEELGLENEAEKPSNALLTRAWSPGWSNADKLLNEFIEKQLIDYAKNSKKVVGNSTSLLSPYLHFGEISVRHVFQCARMKQIIWARDKNSEGAESADLFLRGIGLREYSRYICFNFPFTHEQSLLSHLRFFPWDADVDKFKAWRQGRTGYPLVDAGMRELWATGWMHNRIRVIVSSFAVKFLLLPWKWGMKYFWDTLLDADLECDILGWQYISGSIPDGHELDRLDNPALQGAKYDPEGEYIRQWLPELARLPTEWIHHPWDAPLTVLKASGVELGTNYAKPIVDIDTARELLAKAISRTREAQIMIGAA STIM1(318-450) EEELEQVREALRKAEKELESHSSWYAPEALQKWLQLTHEVEVQYYNIKKQNAEKQLLVAKEGAEKIKKKRNTLFGTFHVAHSSSLDDVDHKILTAKQALSEVTAALRERLHRWQQIEILCGFQIVNNPGIHSL
How to cite: pCMV-EGFP-CRY2-STIM1(318-450) was a gift from Sangkyu Lee (Addgene plasmid # 248294 ; http://n2t.net/addgene:248294 ; RRID:Addgene_248294)
