[The description below was written by a language model from this plasmid's Addgene catalogue record and pLannotate feature annotations shown in this document.]
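Description:
pCMV-EGFP-CRY2-STIM1(318-450) is a mammalian expression plasmid of about 6.7 kb built on a Clontech pCMV-type backbone. It is propagated in E. coli from a high-copy ColE1/pUC origin and selected with kanamycin. The single NeoR/KanR (Tn5 aminoglycoside phosphotransferase) gene sits behind tandem bacterial (bla) and SV40 early promoters and is terminated by an HSV TK polyadenylation signal. This arrangement confers kanamycin resistance in bacteria and can confer G418 resistance in transfected mammalian cells. An f1 origin is also present. The short annotated fragments of ble, bGH poly(A) and SV40 large T antigen are probably backbone remnants or incidental matches rather than functional parts.

The payload is one open reading frame driven by the human CMV immediate-early enhancer and promoter and ended by an SV40 poly(A) signal. It encodes EGFP at the N terminus, followed by a fragment of Arabidopsis thaliana cryptochrome 2 (CRY2), then residues 318–450 of human STIM1, with amino acids 1–317 and 451–685 deleted. The depositor notes that the CRY2 portion carries an E281A substitution. CRY2 is a blue-light photoreceptor that oligomerises on illumination, and STIM1 is the ER calcium sensor whose cytosolic region gates store-operated calcium channels. Fusing the two therefore puts the STIM1 fragment under light control, while EGFP allows expression and localisation to be followed by fluorescence. The associated publication concerns compact, AAV-compatible optogenetic tools for activating endogenous calcium channels in vivo. This plasmid, however, has no annotated AAV ITRs and serves as a transfection construct for expressing this truncated variant.
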