Features (pLannotate 1.2.2; 15 found; start..end, strand, type, name):
     61..364     +  enhancer       CMV enhancer: human cytomegalovirus immediate early enhancer
    365..568     +  promoter       CMV promoter: human cytomegalovirus (CMV) immediate early promoter
    603..1319    +  CDS            EGFP: EGFP is a basic (constitutively fluorescent) green fluorescent protein published in 1996, derived from Aequorea victoria. It is reported to be a rapidly-maturing weak dimer with moderate acid sensitivity.
   1329..2840    +  CDS            CRY2 (fragment): CRY2_ARATH - Also known as PHH1 From Arabidopsis thaliana (Mouse-ear cress).
   2928..3326    +  CDS            STIM1 (fragment): STIM1_HUMAN - Also known as GOK From Homo sapiens (Human).
   3352..3436    +  CDS            large T antigen (fragment): large T antigen from SV40 (simian virus 40)
   3459..3580    +  polyA_signal   SV40 poly(A) signal: SV40 polyadenylation signal
   3614..4042    -  rep_origin     f1 ori (sequence partly withheld): f1 bacteriophage origin of replication; arrow indicates direction of (+) strand synthesis
   4069..4173    +  promoter       AmpR promoter: bla
   4175..4532    +  promoter       SV40 promoter: SV40 enhancer and early promoter
   4567..5361    +  CDS            NeoR/KanR: aminoglycoside phosphotransferase from Tn5; aph(3')-II (or nptII); confers resistance to neomycin, kanamycin, and G418 (Geneticin®)
   5382..5534    +  CDS            ble (fragment): BLE_KLEPN - Experimental evidence at protein level: Swiss-Prot protein existence level 1. Binding protein with a strong affinity to the bleomycin family of antibiotics. Binds to CL990; an antimitotic-antibiotic compound. From Klebsiella pneumoniae.
   5593..5640    +  polyA_signal   HSV TK poly(A) signal: herpes simplex virus thymidine kinase polyadenylation signal (Cole and Stacy, 1985)
   5731..5747    -  polyA_signal   bGH poly(A) signal (fragment): bovine growth hormone polyadenylation signal
   5969..6557    +  rep_origin     ori: high-copy-number ColE1/pMB1/pBR322/pUC origin of replication
>Addgene plasmid #248294 | pCMV-EGFP-CRY2-STIM1(318-450) | addgene full sequence | sequence record 497313 | Addgene NGS Result
TAGTTATTAATAGTAATCAATTACGGGGTCATTAGTTCATAGCCCATATATGGAGTTCCGCGTTACATAA
CTTACGGTAAATGGCCCGCCTGGCTGACCGCCCAACGACCCCCGCCCATTGACGTCAATAATGACGTATG
TTCCCATAGTAACGCCAATAGGGACTTTCCATTGACGTCAATGGGTGGAGTATTTACGGTAAACTGCCCA
CTTGGCAGTACATCAAGTGTATCATATGCCAAGTACGCCCCCTATTGACGTCAATGACGGTAAATGGCCC
GCCTGGCATTATGCCCAGTACATGACCTTATGGGACTTTCCTACTTGGCAGTACATCTACGTATTAGTCA
TCGCTATTACCATGGTGATGCGGTTTTGGCAGTACATCAATGGGCGTGGATAGCGGTTTGACTCACGGGG
ATTTCCAAGTCTCCACCCCATTGACGTCAATGGGAGTTTGTTTTGGCACCAAAATCAACGGGACTTTCCA
AAATGTCGTAACAACTCCGCCCCATTGACGCAAATGGGCGGTAGGCGTGTACGGTGGGAGGTCTATATAA
GCAGAGCTGGTTTAGTGAACCGTCAGATCCGCTAGCGCCACCATGGTGAGCAAGGGCGAGGAGCTGTTCA
CCGGGGTGGTGCCCATCCTGGTCGAGCTGGACGGCGACGTAAACGGCCACAAGTTCAGCGTGTCCGGCGA
GGGCGAGGGCGATGCCACCTACGGCAAGCTGACCCTGAAGTTCATCTGCACCACCGGCAAGCTGCCCGTG
CCCTGGCCCACCCTCGTGACCACCCTGACCTACGGCGTGCAGTGCTTCAGCCGCTACCCCGACCACATGA
AGCAGCACGACTTCTTCAAGTCCGCCATGCCCGAAGGCTACGTCCAGGAGCGCACCATCTTCTTCAAGGA
CGACGGCAACTACAAGACCCGCGCCGAGGTGAAGTTCGAGGGCGACACCCTGGTGAACCGCATCGAGCTG
AAGGGCATCGACTTCAAGGAGGACGGCAACATCCTGGGGCACAAGCTGGAGTACAACTACAACAGCCACA
ACGTCTATATCATGGCCGACAAGCAGAAGAACGGCATCAAGGTGAACTTCAAGATCCGCCACAACATCGA
GGACGGCAGCGTGCAGCTCGCCGACCACTACCAGCAGAACACCCCCATCGGCGACGGCCCCGTGCTGCTG
CCCGACAACCACTACCTGAGCACCCAGTCCGCCCTGAGCAAAGACCCCAACGAGAAGCGCGATCACATGG
TCCTGCTGGAGTTCGTGACCGCCGCCGGGATCACTCTCGGCATGGACGAGCTGTACAAGCCACCGGTCAT
GAAGATGGACAAAAAGACCATCGTCTGGTTTCGGAGAGATTTGAGAATAGAAGATAATCCCGCGCTCGCC
GCCGCGGCCCACGAGGGTTCCGTCTTCCCCGTTTTCATTTGGTGTCCTGAAGAAGAAGGCCAGTTTTATC
CCGGAAGGGCCTCTAGGTGGTGGATGAAGCAAAGTCTGGCCCATCTTAGCCAGTCACTGAAAGCACTGGG
CAGTGATCTTACCCTGATCAAGACACACAATACCATCTCTGCCATCCTCGACTGCATCAGGGTGACCGGC
GCAACGAAAGTCGTGTTTAACCACCTGTACGATCCAGTTAGTCTGGTGCGCGACCACACTGTGAAGGAGA
AGCTGGTGGAACGGGGGATCAGTGTGCAGAGCTACAACGGGGACCTTCTGTACGAGCCATGGGAGATCTA
TTGCGAGAAAGGGAAACCGTTCACCTCCTTCAACAGTTACTGGAAGAAATGTTTGGATATGTCAATAGAG
TCCGTTATGTTGCCCCCTCCCTGGAGACTGATGCCGATTACTGCTGCTGCAGAGGCCATCTGGGCCTGCT
CCATCGAGGAACTCGGTCTGGAAAATGAAGCAGAAAAGCCAAGCAATGCACTTCTCACTAGAGCCTGGAG
CCCCGGCTGGTCTAATGCCGACAAGCTGCTTAACGAGTTCATCGAAAAACAACTGATTGACTACGCGAAG
AACTCCAAGAAAGTGGTAGGTAACTCAACTAGCTTGCTCTCTCCATATCTCCATTTTGGCGAGATTTCTG
TCCGCCATGTATTTCAGTGCGCTCGGATGAAACAGATTATCTGGGCTCGCGATAAAAACAGCGAAGGCGC
CGAAAGCGCCGATCTGTTCCTGCGAGGGATCGGACTTCGGGAATACTCCCGGTATATATGTTTCAACTTT
CCATTCACACACGAGCAGAGTCTGTTGTCCCACCTCAGGTTCTTCCCCTGGGACGCCGATGTCGACAAAT
TCAAGGCATGGAGACAGGGAAGGACAGGGTACCCACTCGTGGATGCTGGCATGAGAGAGCTCTGGGCTAC
AGGCTGGATGCACAACCGCATCCGGGTAATCGTGTCCTCATTTGCTGTCAAGTTTCTGCTCCTGCCTTGG
AAATGGGGAATGAAGTACTTTTGGGATACCCTTCTCGACGCCGACTTGGAGTGTGACATTCTGGGATGGC
AATATATTAGCGGGTCAATTCCTGACGGCCATGAGTTGGACAGGTTGGACAATCCGGCCTTGCAGGGAGC
TAAGTATGATCCCGAAGGAGAGTATATTCGACAGTGGCTCCCCGAGCTGGCCCGACTTCCTACGGAGTGG
ATTCACCATCCTTGGGACGCACCACTGACAGTGCTCAAGGCAAGCGGGGTGGAGCTGGGCACCAATTACG
CTAAGCCTATAGTTGATATAGATACAGCACGCGAGCTGCTGGCTAAAGCGATCTCTCGCACTCGGGAGGC
GCAGATTATGATCGGTGCTGCCGCCAGGGACCCCCCCGACCTCGACAACGAATTCAGTGGGGGAGGCGGA
GGGGGTGGTTCAGGTGGTGGTGGTGGTTCGGGTGGTGGCGGAGGGGGAGGCTCCGGAGAGGAGGAGTTGG
AGCAGGTTCGGGAGGCCTTGAGGAAAGCAGAGAAGGAGCTAGAATCTCACAGCTCATGGTATGCTCCAGA
GGCCCTTCAGAAGTGGCTGCAGCTGACACATGAGGTGGAGGTGCAATATTACAACATCAAGAAGCAAAAT
GCTGAGAAGCAGCTGCTGGTGGCCAAGGAGGGGGCTGAGAAGATAAAAAAGAAGAGAAACACACTCTTTG
GCACCTTCCACGTGGCCCACAGCTCTTCCCTGGATGATGTAGATCATAAAATTCTAACAGCTAAGCAAGC
ACTGAGCGAGGTGACAGCAGCATTGCGGGAGCGCCTGCACCGCTGGCAACAGATCGAGATCCTCTGTGGC
TTCCAGATTGTCAACAACCCTGGCATCCACTCACTGTAGGGATCCACCGGATCTAGATAACTGATCATAA
TCAGCCATACCACATTTGTAGAGGTTTTACTTGCTTTAAAAAACCTCCCACACCTCCCCCTGAACCTGAA
ACATAAAATGAATGCAATTGTTGTTGTTAACTTGTTTATTGCAGCTTATAATGGTTACAAATAAAGCAAT
AGCATCACAAATTTCACAAATAAAGCATTTTTTTCACTGCATTCTAGTTGTGGTTTGTCCAAACTCATCA
ATGTATCTTAACGCGTAAATTGTAAGCGTTAATATTTTGTTAAAATTCGCGTTAAATTTTTGTTAAATCA
GCTCATTTTTTAACCAATAGGCCGAAATCGGCAAAATCCCTTATAAATCAAAAGAATAGACCGAGATAGG
GTTGAGTGTTGTTCCAGTTTGGAACAAGAGTCCACTATTAAAGAACGTGGACTCCAACGTCAAAGG
[49 nt withheld, positions 3777-3825]
T
[91 nt withheld, positions 3827-3917]
G
[124 nt withheld, positions 3919-4042]
CAGGTGGCACTTTTCGGGGAAATGTGCGCGGAACCCCTATTTGTTTATTTTTCTAAATACATTCAAATAT
GTATCCGCTCATGAGACAATAACCCTGATAAATGCTTCAATAATATTGAAAAAGGAAGAGTCCTGAGGCG
GAAAGAACCAGCTGTGGAATGTGTGTCAGTTAGGGTGTGGAAAGTCCCCAGGCTCCCCAGCAGGCAGAAG
TATGCAAAGCATGCATCTCAATTAGTCAGCAACCAGGTGTGGAAAGTCCCCAGGCTCCCCAGCAGGCAGA
AGTATGCAAAGCATGCATCTCAATTAGTCAGCAACCATAGTCCCGCCCCTAACTCCGCCCATCCCGCCCC
TAACTCCGCCCAGTTCCGCCCATTCTCCGCCCCATGGCTGACTAATTTTTTTTATTTATGCAGAGGCCGA
GGCCGCCTCGGCCTCTGAGCTATTCCAGAAGTAGTGAGGAGGCTTTTTTGGAGGCCTAGGCTTTTGCAAA
GATCGATCAAGAGACAGGATGAGGATCGTTTCGCATGATTGAACAAGATGGATTGCACGCAGGTTCTCCG
GCCGCTTGGGTGGAGAGGCTATTCGGCTATGACTGGGCACAACAGACAATCGGCTGCTCTGATGCCGCCG
TGTTCCGGCTGTCAGCGCAGGGGCGCCCGGTTCTTTTTGTCAAGACCGACCTGTCCGGTGCCCTGAATGA
ACTGCAAGACGAGGCAGCGCGGCTATCGTGGCTGGCCACGACGGGCGTTCCTTGCGCAGCTGTGCTCGAC
GTTGTCACTGAAGCGGGAAGGGACTGGCTGCTATTGGGCGAAGTGCCGGGGCAGGATCTCCTGTCATCTC
ACCTTGCTCCTGCCGAGAAAGTATCCATCATGGCTGATGCAATGCGGCGGCTGCATACGCTTGATCCGGC
TACCTGCCCATTCGACCACCAAGCGAAACATCGCATCGAGCGAGCACGTACTCGGATGGAAGCCGGTCTT
GTCGATCAGGATGATCTGGACGAAGAGCATCAGGGGCTCGCGCCAGCCGAACTGTTCGCCAGGCTCAAGG
CGAGCATGCCCGACGGCGAGGATCTCGTCGTGACCCATGGCGATGCCTGCTTGCCGAATATCATGGTGGA
AAATGGCCGCTTTTCTGGATTCATCGACTGTGGCCGGCTGGGTGTGGCGGACCGCTATCAGGACATAGCG
TTGGCTACCCGTGATATTGCTGAAGAGCTTGGCGGCGAATGGGCTGACCGCTTCCTCGTGCTTTACGGTA
TCGCCGCTCCCGATTCGCAGCGCATCGCCTTCTATCGCCTTCTTGACGAGTTCTTCTGAGCGGGACTCTG
GGGTTCGAAATGACCGACCAAGCGACGCCCAACCTGCCATCACGAGATTTCGATTCCACCGCCGCCTTCT
ATGAAAGGTTGGGCTTCGGAATCGTTTTCCGGGACGCCGGCTGGATGATCCTCCAGCGCGGGGATCTCAT
GCTGGAGTTCTTCGCCCACCCTAGGGGGAGGCTAACTGAAACACGGAAGGAGACAATACCGGAAGGAACC
CGCGCTATGACGGCAATAAAAAGACAGAATAAAACGCACGGTGTTGGGTCGTTTGTTCATAAACGCGGGG
TTCGGTCCCAGGGCTGGCACTCTGTCGATACCCCACCGAGACCCCATTGGGGCCAATACGCCCGCGTTTC
TTCCTTTTCCCCACCCCACCCCCCAAGTTCGGGTGAAGGCCCAGGGCTCGCAGCCAACGTCGGGGCGGCA
GGCCCTGCCATAGCCTCAGGTTACTCATATATACTTTAGATTGATTTAAAACTTCATTTTTAATTTAAAA
GGATCTAGGTGAAGATCCTTTTTGATAATCTCATGACCAAAATCCCTTAACGTGAGTTTTCGTTCCACTG
AGCGTCAGACCCCGTAGAAAAGATCAAAGGATCTTCTTGAGATCCTTTTTTTCTGCGCGTAATCTGCTGC
TTGCAAACAAAAAAACCACCGCTACCAGCGGTGGTTTGTTTGCCGGATCAAGAGCTACCAACTCTTTTTC
CGAAGGTAACTGGCTTCAGCAGAGCGCAGATACCAAATACTGTTCTTCTAGTGTAGCCGTAGTTAGGCCA
CCACTTCAAGAACTCTGTAGCACCGCCTACATACCTCGCTCTGCTAATCCTGTTACCAGTGGCTGCTGCC
AGTGGCGATAAGTCGTGTCTTACCGGGTTGGACTCAAGACGATAGTTACCGGATAAGGCGCAGCGGTCGG
GCTGAACGGGGGGTTCGTGCACACAGCCCAGCTTGGAGCGAACGACCTACACCGAACTGAGATACCTACA
GCGTGAGCTATGAGAAAGCGCCACGCTTCCCGAAGGGAGAAAGGCGGACAGGTATCCGGTAAGCGGCAGG
GTCGGAACAGGAGAGCGCACGAGGGAGCTTCCAGGGGGAAACGCCTGGTATCTTTATAGTCCTGTCGGGT
TTCGCCACCTCTGACTTGAGCGTCGATTTTTGTGATGCTCGTCAGGGGGGCGGAGCCTATGGAAAAACGC
CAGCAACGCGGCCTTTTTACGGTTCCTGGCCTTTTGCTGGCCTTTTGCTCACATGTTCTTTCCTGCGTTA
TCCCCTGATTCTGTGGATAACCGTATTACCGCCATGCAT
